Addgene plasmid #115955: pTW324
Purpose: Destination Vector
Depositing lab: Ron Weiss. Depositing organization: Massachusetts Institute of Technology. Publication: Small-molecule-based regulation of RNA-delivered circuits in mammalian cells. Wagner TE, Becraft JR, Bodner K, Teague B, Zhang X, Woo A, Porter E, Alburquerque B, Dobosh B, Andries O, Sanders NN, Beal J, Densmore D, Kitada T, Weiss R. Nat Chem Biol. 2018 Nov;14(11):1043-1050. doi: 10.1038/s41589-018-0146-9. Epub 2018 Oct 16. PubMed 30327560.
Backbone
  Vector backbone: pUC19
  Vector type: Synthetic Biology
Growth in bacteria
  Bacterial resistance: Chloramphenicol and Kanamycin, 25 & 50 μg/mL
  Growth temperature: 37°C
  Growth strain: ccdB Survival
  Copy number: High Copy
Gene/Insert
  Gene/Insert name: Lvl1 P1 End
  Species: Synthetic
  Cloning method: Gateway Cloning
Terms and licenses: Academic/Nonprofit Terms; Industry Terms: Not Available to Industry
How to cite: pTW324 was a gift from Ron Weiss (Addgene plasmid # 115955 ; http://n2t.net/addgene:115955 ; RRID:Addgene_115955)
