[The description below was written by a language model from this plasmid's Addgene catalogue record and pLannotate feature annotations shown in this document.]
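Description:
pTW324 is a Gateway cloning vector from a synthetic-biology toolkit, listed as a "Destination Vector" on a pUC19 backbone and carrying a synthetic insert named "Lvl1 P1 End". That name suggests a defined position in a hierarchical, multi-level assembly scheme, although the record does not spell this out. It replicates in E. coli from a high-copy ColE1/pUC-type origin. A kanamycin resistance gene (aph(3')-Ia) on the backbone provides selection, along with a chloramphenicol acetyltransferase gene, driven by its own cat promoter, inside the exchangeable cassette.

The functional core of the 4.8 kb plasmid is a counter-selectable Gateway cassette. It contains the ccdB toxin gene, a ccdA fragment and the chloramphenicol marker, bounded by recombination sites. CcdB poisons DNA gyrase, so the intact vector has to be maintained in a ccdB-tolerant strain. After recombination replaces the cassette with a DNA of interest, ordinary strains survive only if they carry the recombinant product, which retains kanamycin resistance and loses chloramphenicol resistance. The automated annotation identifies the flanking sites as attP1 and attP2. These are the sites used in the BP reaction and are typical of pDONR-style donor vectors, as are the rrnB T1 and T2 terminators upstream and the adjacent T7 promoter. This sits somewhat at odds with the catalogue's "destination vector" label and pUC19 backbone, and the record does not resolve the difference.

No mammalian promoter, reporter or expression element is annotated, and the short lacI, lacZα and dpnD matches appear to be backbone or cassette remnants. The plasmid is best regarded as an empty recipient for building parts or assembly intermediates, deposited with work on small-molecule regulation of RNA-delivered genetic circuits in mammalian cells.
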