Features (pLannotate 1.2.2; 14 found; start..end, strand, type, name):
    121..213     +  CDS            lacI (fragment): lac repressor; lacI; The lac repressor binds to the lac operator to inhibit transcription in E. coli. This inhibition can be relieved by adding lactose or isopropyl-β-D-thiogalactopyranoside (IPTG).
    268..295     -  terminator     rrnB T2 terminator: transcription terminator T2 from the E. coli rrnB gene
    427..470     +  terminator     rrnB T1 terminator: Escherichia coli rrnB; transcription terminator T1 from the E. coli rrnB gene
    517..553     -  CDS            lacZα (fragment): LacZα fragment of β-galactosidase; lacZ fragment
    584..815     +  protein_bind   attP1: mutant version of attP; recombination site for the Gateway® BP reaction BP Clonase™
   1018..1170    -  CDS            dpnD (fragment): DPND_STRPN - Protein predicted: Swiss-Prot protein existence level 4. From Streptococcus pneumoniae serotype 4 (strain ATCC BAA-334 / TIGR4).
   1214..1516    -  CDS            ccdB: CCDB_ECOLI - Also known as G, letB, letD. Experimental evidence at protein level: Swiss-Prot protein existence level 1. Toxic component of a type II toxin-antitoxin (TA) system, functioning in plasmid maintainence. Responsible for the post- segregational killing (PSK) of plasmid-free cells, also referred to as a plasmid addiction system. Half-life of over 2 hours. Cell killing by CcdB is accompanied by filamentation, defects in chromosome and plasmid segregation, defects in cell division, formation of anucleate cells, decreased DNA synthesis and plasmid loss. Interferes with the activity of DN
   1521..1679    -  CDS            ccdA (fragment): CCDA_ECO57 - Also known as H, letA. Experimental evidence at protein level: Swiss-Prot protein existence level 1. Antitoxin component of a type II toxin-antitoxin (TA) system which inhibits the post-segregational killing (PSK) of plasmid-free cells, also referred to as a plasmid addiction system. Binds to and blocks the activity of CcdB; will also remove bound CcdB protein from the CcdB-GyrA complex by forming a CcdA-CcdB complex, a process termed rejuvenation. Functions as a transcriptional corepressor for the ccdAB operon, repression also requires CcdB (By similarity). From Escherichia coli
   1861..2519    -  CDS            CmR: chloramphenicol acetyltransferase; cat; confers resistance to chloramphenicol
   2520..2622    -  promoter       cat promoter: promoter of the E. coli cat gene encoding chloramphenicol acetyltransferase
   2767..2998    -  protein_bind   attP2: mutant version of attP; recombination site for the Gateway® BP reaction (pDONR™221 version) BP Clonase™
   3036..3054    -  promoter       T7 promoter: promoter for bacteriophage T7 RNA polymerase
   3188..3997    +  CDS            KanR: aminoglycoside phosphotransferase; aph(3')-Ia; confers resistance to kanamycin in bacteria or G418 (Geneticin®) in eukaryotes
   4144..4732    +  rep_origin     ori: high-copy-number ColE1/pMB1/pBR322/pUC origin of replication
>Addgene plasmid #115955 | pTW324 | addgene full sequence | sequence record 227887 | Addgene NGS Result
CTTTCCTGCGTTATCCCCTGATTCTGTGGATAACCGTATTACCGCCTTTGAGTGAGCTGATACCGCTCGC
CGCAGCCGAACGACCGAGCGCAGCGAGTCAGTGAGCGAGGAAGCGGAGGAGCGCCCAATACGCAAACCGC
CTCTCCCCGCGCGTTGGCCGATTCATTAATGCAGCTGGCACGACAGGTTTCCCGACTGGAAAGCGGGCAG
TGAGCGCAACGCAATTAATACGCGTACCGCTAGCCAGGAAGAGTTTGTAGAAACGCAAAAAGGCCATCCG
TCAGGATGGCCTTCTGCTTAGTTTGATGCCTGGCAGTTTATGGCGGGCGTCCTGCCCGCCACCCTCCGGG
CCGTTGCTTCACAACGTTCAAATCCGCTCCCGGCGGATTTGTCCTACTCAGGAGAGCGTTCACCGACAAA
CAACAGATAAAACGAAAGGCCCAGTCTTCCGACTGAGCCTTTCGTTTTATTTGATGCCTGGCAGTTCCCT
ACTCTCGCGTTAACGCTAGCATGGATGTTTTCCCAGTCACGACGTTGTAAAACGACGGCCAGTCTTAAGC
TCGGCTCTTCGACTGGAGACCCCAAATAATGATTTTATTTTGACTGATAGTGACCTGTTCGTTGCAACAA
ATTGATGAGCAATGCTTTTTTATAATGCCAACTTTGTACAAAAAAGCTGAACGAGAAACGTAAAATGATA
TAAATATCAATATATTAAATTAGATTTTGCATAAAAAACAGACTACATAATACTGTAAAACACAACATAT
CCAGTCACTATGAATCAACTACTTAGATGGTATTAGTGACCTGTAGTCGACCGACAGCCTTCCAAATGTT
CTTCGGGTGATGCTGCCAACTTAGTCGACCGACAGCCTTCCAAATGTTCTTCTCAAACGGAATCGTCGTA
TCCAGCCTACTCGCTATTGTCCTCAATGCCGTATTAAATCATAAAAAGAAATAAGAAAAAGAGGTGCGAG
CCTCTTTTTTGTGTGACAAAATAAAAACATCTACCTATTCATATACGCTAGTGTCATAGTCCTGAAAATC
ATCTGCATCAAGAACAATTTCACAACTCTTATACTTTTCTCTTACAAGTCGTTCGGCTTCATCTGGATTT
TCAGCCTCTATACTTACTAAACGTGATAAAGTTTCTGTAATTTCTACTGTATCGACCTGCAGACTGGCTG
TGTATAAGGGAGCCTGACATTTATATTCCCCAGAACATCAGGTTAATGGCGTTTTTGATGTCATTTTCGC
GGTGGCTGAGATCAGCCACTTCTTCCCCGATAACGGAGACCGGCACACTGGCCATATCGGTGGTCATCAT
GCGCCAGCTTTCATCCCCGATATGCACCACCGGGTAAAGTTCACGGGAGACTTTATCTGACAGCAGACGT
GCACTGGCCAGGGGGATCACCATCCGTCGCCCGGGCGTGTCAATAATATCACTCTGTACATCCACAAACA
GACGATAACGGCTCTCTCTTTTATAGGTGTAAACCTTAAACTGCATTTCACCAGCCCCTGTTCTCGTCAG
CAAAAGAGCCGTTCATTTCAATAAACCGGGCGACCTCAGCCATCCCTTCCTGATTTTCCGCTTTCCAGCG
TTCGGCACGCAGACGACGGGCTTCATTCTGCATGGTTGTGCTTACCAGACCGGAGATATTGACATCATAT
ATGCCTTGAGCAACTGATAGCTGTCGCTGTCAACTGTCACTGTAATACGCTGCTTCATAGCATACCTCTT
TTTGACATACTTCGGGTATACATATCAGTATATATTCTTATACCGCAAAAATCAGCGCGCAAATACGCAT
ACTGTTATCTGGCTTTTAGTAAGCCGGATCCACGCGGCGTTTACGCCCCCCCTGCCACTCATCGCAGTAC
TGTTGTAATTCATTAAGCATTCTGCCGACATGGAAGCCATCACAAACGGCATGATGAACCTGAATCGCCA
GCGGCATCAGCACCTTGTCGCCTTGCGTATAATATTTGCCCATGGTGAAAACGGGGGCGAAGAAGTTGTC
CATATTGGCCACGTTTAAATCAAAACTGGTGAAACTCACCCAGGGATTGGCTGAGACGAAAAACATATTC
TCAATAAACCCTTTAGGGAAATAGGCCAGGTTTTCACCGTAACACGCCACATCTTGCGAATATATGTGTA
GAAACTGCCGGAAATCGTCGTGGTATTCACTCCAGAGCGATGAAAACGTTTCAGTTTGCTCATGGAAAAC
GGTGTAACAAGGGTGAACACTATCCCATATCACCAGCTCACCGTCTTTCATTGCCATACGGAATTCCGGA
TGAGCATTCATCAGGCGGGCAAGAATGTGAATAAAGGCCGGATAAAACTTGTGCTTATTTTTCTTTACGG
TCTTTAAAAAGGCCGTAATATCCAGCTGAACGGTCTGGTTATAGGTACATTGAGCAACTGACTGAAATGC
CTCAAAATGTTCTTTACGATGCCATTGGGATATATCAACGGTGGTATATCCAGTGATTTTTTTCTCCATT
TTAGCTTCCTTAGCTCCTGAAAATCTCGATAACTCAAAAAATACGCCCGGTAGTGATCTTATTTCATTAT
GGTGAAAGTTGGAACCTCTTACGTGCCGATCAACGTCTCATTTTCGCCAAAAGTTGGCCCAGGGCTTCCC
GGTATCAACAGGGACACCAGGATTTATTTATTCTGCGAAGTGATCTTCCGTCACAGGTATTTATTCGGCG
CAAAGTGCGTCGGGTGATGCTGCCAACTTAGTCGACTACAGGTCACTAATACCATCTAAGTAGTTGATTC
ATAGTGACTGGATATGTTGTGTTTTACAGTATTATGTAGTCTGTTTTTTATGCAAAATCTAATTTAATAT
ATTGATATTTATATCATTTTACGTTTCTCGTTCAGCTTTCTTGTACAAAGTTGGCATTATAAGAAAGCAT
TGCTTATCAATTTGTTGCAACGAACAGGTCACTATCAGTCAAAATAAAATCATTATTTGCCATCCAGCTG
ATGGTCTCCTTCACGAAGAGCATCCCCTATAGTGAGTCGTATTACATGGTCATAGCTGTTTCCTGGCAGC
TCTGGCCCGTGTCTCAAAATCTCTGATGTTACATTGCACAAGATAAAAATATATCATCATGAACAATAAA
ACTGTCTGCTTACATAAACAGTAATACAAGGGGTGTTATGAGCCATATTCAACGGGAAACGTCGAGGCCG
CGATTAAATTCCAACATGGATGCTGATTTATATGGGTATAAATGGGCTCGCGATAATGTCGGGCAATCAG
GTGCGACAATCTATCGCTTGTATGGGAAGCCCGATGCGCCAGAGTTGTTTCTGAAACATGGCAAAGGTAG
CGTTGCCAATGATGTTACAGATGAGATGGTCAGACTAAACTGGCTGACGGAATTTATGCCTCTTCCGACC
ATCAAGCATTTTATCCGTACTCCTGATGATGCATGGTTACTCACCACTGCGATCCCCGGAAAAACAGCAT
TCCAGGTATTAGAAGAATATCCTGATTCAGGTGAAAATATTGTTGATGCGCTGGCAGTGTTCCTGCGCCG
GTTGCATTCGATTCCTGTTTGTAATTGTCCTTTTAACAGCGATCGCGTATTTCGTCTCGCTCAGGCGCAA
TCACGAATGAATAACGGTTTGGTTGATGCGAGTGATTTTGATGACGAGCGTAATGGCTGGCCTGTTGAAC
AAGTCTGGAAAGAAATGCATAAACTTTTGCCATTCTCACCGGATTCAGTCGTCACTCATGGTGATTTCTC
ACTTGATAACCTTATTTTTGACGAGGGGAAATTAATAGGTTGTATTGATGTTGGACGAGTCGGAATCGCA
GACCGATACCAGGATCTTGCCATCCTATGGAACTGCCTCGGTGAGTTTTCTCCTTCATTACAGAAACGGC
TTTTTCAAAAATATGGTATTGATAATCCTGATATGAATAAATTGCAGTTTCATTTGATGCTCGATGAGTT
TTTCTAATCAGAATTGGTTAATTGGTTGTAACACTGGCAGAGCATTACGCTGACTTGACGGGACGGCGCA
AGCTCATGACCAAAATCCCTTAACGTGAGTTACGCGTCGTTCCACTGAGCGTCAGACCCCGTAGAAAAGA
TCAAAGGATCTTCTTGAGATCCTTTTTTTCTGCGCGTAATCTGCTGCTTGCAAACAAAAAAACCACCGCT
ACCAGCGGTGGTTTGTTTGCCGGATCAAGAGCTACCAACTCTTTTTCCGAAGGTAACTGGCTTCAGCAGA
GCGCAGATACCAAATACTGTTCTTCTAGTGTAGCCGTAGTTAGGCCACCACTTCAAGAACTCTGTAGCAC
CGCCTACATACCTCGCTCTGCTAATCCTGTTACCAGTGGCTGCTGCCAGTGGCGATAAGTCGTGTCTTAC
CGGGTTGGACTCAAGACGATAGTTACCGGATAAGGCGCAGCGGTCGGGCTGAACGGGGGGTTCGTGCACA
CAGCCCAGCTTGGAGCGAACGACCTACACCGAACTGAGATACCTACAGCGTGAGCTATGAGAAAGCGCCA
CGCTTCCCGAAGGGAGAAAGGCGGACAGGTATCCGGTAAGCGGCAGGGTCGGAACAGGAGAGCGCACGAG
GGAGCTTCCAGGGGGAAACGCCTGGTATCTTTATAGTCCTGTCGGGTTTCGCCACCTCTGACTTGAGCGT
CGATTTTTGTGATGCTCGTCAGGGGGGCGGAGCCTATGGAAAAACGCCAGCAACGCGGCCTTTTTACGGT
TCCTGGCCTTTTGCTGGCCTTTTGCTCACATGTT
